Addgene plasmid #56508: mWasabi-Mito-7
Purpose: Localization: Mitochondria, Excitation: 493, Emission: 509
Depositing lab: Michael Davidson. Depositing organization: Florida State University, Tallahassee. Publication: Fluorescent protein tracking and detection: fluorescent protein structure and color variants. Rizzo MA, Davidson MW, Piston DW. Cold Spring Harb Protoc. 2009 Dec;2009(12):pdb.top63. doi: 10.1101/pdb.top63. PubMed 20150100.
Backbone
  Vector backbone: mWasabi
  Backbone size w/o insert (bp): 4750
  Vector type: Mammalian Expression
  Selectable markers: Neomycin (select with G418)
Growth in bacteria
  Bacterial resistance: Kanamycin, 50 μg/mL
  Growth temperature: 37°C
  Growth strain: DH5alpha
  Copy number: High Copy
Gene/Insert
  Gene/Insert name: Mito (alt name: NM_004074.2)
  Species: H. sapiens (human)
  Entrez Gene: COX8A (a.k.a. COX, COX8, COX8-2, COX8L, MC4DN15, VIII, VIII-L)
  Promoter: CMV
  Tag / fusion protein: mWasabi (C terminal on backbone)
  Cloning method: Unknown
  Sequencing primers: 5′ CMV-F; 3′ SV40pA-R
Terms and licenses: Academic/Nonprofit Terms; Industry Terms: Not Available to Industry
Depositor comments: . Excitation = 493; Emission = 509
How to cite: mWasabi-Mito-7 was a gift from Michael Davidson (Addgene plasmid # 56508 ; http://n2t.net/addgene:56508 ; RRID:Addgene_56508)
