[The description below was written by a language model from this plasmid's Addgene catalogue record.]
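Description:
mWasabi-Mito-7 is a mammalian expression plasmid that produces a mitochondrially targeted green fluorescent protein. It is built on an mWasabi vector backbone of about 4.75 kb without the insert. It is maintained as a high-copy plasmid in E. coli under kanamycin selection. The record also lists a neomycin marker, which allows G418 selection of stably transfected mammalian cells. No feature table is supplied, so details such as the replication origin are not stated. The use of an SV40 polyA reverse sequencing primer does suggest that an SV40 polyadenylation signal lies downstream of the coding region.

The insert, named "Mito", comes from human COX8A, which encodes cytochrome c oxidase subunit VIII. In mitochondrial markers of this type it is normally the N-terminal presequence of that protein that directs import into the mitochondrial matrix, but the record does not say how much of COX8A is included. The insert sits upstream of mWasabi, so the fluorescent protein forms the C-terminal part of the fusion. Expression is driven by the CMV promoter, which gives strong constitutive transcription in most mammalian cell lines. The "7" in the name may refer to the length of the linker between the two parts, although the record does not confirm this.

mWasabi is a monomeric green fluorescent protein, listed here with excitation at 493 nm and emission at 509 nm. The construct is intended as a mitochondrial localization marker for fluorescence imaging of transfected mammalian cells. Typical uses would include visualizing mitochondrial morphology, or labelling the organelle in green alongside probes of other colours.
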