>Addgene plasmid #56508 | mWasabi-Mito-7 | depositor partial sequence | sequence record 87402 | insert sequence
CATGACGCAAATGGGCGGTAGGCGTGTACGGTGGGAGGTCTATATAAGCAGAGCTGGTTTAGTGAACCGT
CAGATCCGCTAGCATGTCCGTCCTGACGCCGCTGCTGCTGCGGGGCTTGACAGGCTCGGCCCGGCGGCTC
CCAGTGCCGCGCGCCAAGATCCATTCGTTGGGGGATCCACCGGTCGCCACCATGGTGAGCAAGGGCGAGG
AGACCACAATGGGCGTAATCAAGCCCGACATGAAGATCAAGCTGAAGATGGAGGGCAACGTGAATGGCCA
CGCCTTCGTGATCGAGGGCGAGGGCGAGGGCAAGCCCTACGACGGCACCAACACCATCAACCTGGAGGTG
AAGGAGGGAGCCCCCCTGCCCTTCTCCTACGACATTCTGACCACCGCGTTCAGTTACGGCAACAGGGCCT
TCACCAAGTACCCCGACGACATCCCCAACTACTTCAAGCAGTCCTTCCCCGAGGGCTACTCTTGGGAGCG
CACCATGACCTTCGAGGACAAGGGCATCGTGAAGGTGAAGTCCGACATCTCCATGGAGGAGGACTCCTTC
ATCTACGAGATACACCTCAAGGGCGAGAACTTCCCCCCCAACGGCCCCGTGATGCAGAAGGAGACCACCG
GCTGGGACGCCTCCACCGAGAGGATGTACGTGCGCGACGGCGTGCTGAAGGGCGACGTCAAGATGAAGCT
GCTGCTGGAGGGCGGCGGCCACCACCGCGTTGACTTCAAGACCATCTACAGGGCCAAGAAGGCGGTGAAG
CTGCCCGACTATCACTTTGTGGACCACCGCATCGAGATCCTGAACCACGACAAGGACTACAACAAGGTGA
CCGTTTACGAGATCGCCGTGGCCCGCAACTCCACCGACGGCATGGACGAGCTGTACAAGTAAGCGGCCGC
GACTCTAGATCATAATCAGCCATACCACATTGAG
