>Addgene plasmid #56508 | mWasabi-Mito-7 | addgene partial sequence | sequence record 106269 | CMV-F 5'-CGCAAATGGGCGGTAGGCGTG-3'
AGCAGAGCTGGTTTAGTGAACCGTCAGATCCGCTAGCATGTCCGTCCTGACGCCGCTGCTGCTGCGGGGC
TTGACAGGCTCGGCCCGGCGGCTCCCAGTGCCGCGCGCCAAGATCCATTCGTTGGGGGATCCACCGGTCG
CCACCATGGTGAGCAAGGGCGAGGAGACCACAATGGGCGTAATCAAGCCCGACATGAAGATCAAGCTGAA
GATGGAGGGCAACGTGAATGGCCACGCCTTCGTGATCGAGGGCGAGGGCGAGGGCAAGCCCTACGACGGC
ACCAACACCATCAACCTGGAGGTGAAGGAGGGAGCCCCCCTGCCCTTCTCCTACGACATTCTGACCACCG
CGTTCAGTTACGGCAACAGGGCCTTCACCAAGTACCCCGACGACATCCCCAACTACTTCAAGCAGTCCTT
CCCCGAGGGCTACTCTTGGGAGCGCACCATGACCTTCGAGGACAAGGGCATCGTGAAGGTGAAGTCCGAC
ATCTCCATGGAGGAGGACTCCTTCATCTACGAGATACACCTCAAGGGCGAGAACTTCCCCCCCAACGGCC
CCGTGATGCAGAAGGAGACCACCGGCTGGGACGCCTCCACCGAGAGGATGTACGTGCGCGACGGCGTGCT
GAAGGGCGACGTCAAGATGAAGCTGCTGCTGGAGGGCGGCGGCCACCACCGCGTTGACTTCAAGACCATC
TACAGGGCCAAGAAGGCGGTGAAGCTGCCCGACTATCACTTTGTGGACCACCGCATCGAGATCCTGAACC
ACGACAAGGACTACAACAAGGTGACCGTTTACGAGATCGCCGTGGCCCGCAACTCCACCGACGGCATGGA
CGAGCTGTACAAGTAAGCGGCCGCGACTCTAGATCATAATCAGCCATACCACATT
